>Addgene plasmid #51894 | pfast bac-flag Fbxl3 | addgene partial sequence | sequence record 82892 | Polyhedrin forward
GTTTTCGTAACAGTTTTGTAATAAAAAAACCTATAAATATTCCGGATTATTCATACCGTCCCACCATCGG
GCGCGGATCCCGGTCCGAAGCGCGCGGAATTCAAAGGCCTACGTCGACGAGCTCGGTACCCGGGGATCCT
CTAGTCAGCTGACGCGTTAGTGAACCGTCAGAATTAACCATGGACTACAAAGACCATGACGGTGATTATA
AAGATCATGACATCGATTACAAGGATGACGATGACAAGCTTGCGGCCGCGAATTCATCGATAGATCTGAT
ATCGGTACCGATGAAACGAGGAGGAAGAGATAGTGACCAGGACTCTGCTGAGGAAGGCACTGCCGAGAAG
CCCAAGAGACCGAGGACGACACAGGAGCGCTCGCAGCCTTGTGACTGGGGTAACCTCCTGCAGGACATCG
TCCTCCATGTTTTTAAGTATTTGCCTCTTCTTGACCGGGCTCATGCTTCCCAAGTGTGCCGGAATTGGAA
TCAGGTATTTCACATGCCTGACTTGTGGCGATGTTTTGAATTTGAACTGAATCAGCCAGCGACATCTTAC
TTGAAAGCCACACACCCAGAGCTGATCAAACAGATTATCAAAAGGCACTCAAACCACCTACAGTATGTCA
GCTTCAAGGTGGACAGCAGCAAAGAATCAGCTGAAGCTGCTTGTGACATACTGTCGCAGCTTGTGAATTG
CTCTTTAAAAACTCTCGGACTTATCTCGACTGCCCGGCCAAGCTTTATGGATCTACCAAAGTCTCACTTT
ATCTCTGCACTGACAGTTGTGTTTGTAAACTCCAAGTCCCTGTCCTCACTTAAGATAGACGACACCCCAG
TCGATGACCCATCCCTTAAAGTCCTCGTGGCCAACAACAGCGACACACTCAAGCTGTTGAAAATGAGCAG
CTGTCCTCACGTCTCTCCAGCAGGCATTCTGTGTGTGGCTGACCAGTGTCATGGCTTACGAGAACTGGCC
CTGAACTACCATTTGCTAAGTGATGAGTTGTTGCTCGCACTGTCT
