>Addgene plasmid #51894 | pfast bac-flag Fbxl3 | addgene partial sequence | sequence record 83421 | SV40pA-R 5'-GAAATTTGTGATGCTATTGC-3'
AGCTGCAATAAACAAGTTAACAACAACAATTGCATTCATTTTATGTTTCAGGTTCAGGGGGAGGTGTGGG
AGGTTTTTTAAAGCAAGTAAAACCTCTACAAATGTGGTATGGCTGATTATGATCCTCTAGTACTTCTCGA
CAAGCTTGGTACCGCATGCCTCGAGACTGCAGGCTCTAGATTACCAAGTAGGCATCATGTCTGGGAACCA
TACCCTGCCAAGATGCTTAGACACTTCCCAATGAATTTGTTCCAAACTATACTTTTGGTCAGGAATTAAC
ACTTCTTCCATAATGGATAACTGAGACAGGCGGCCCCCACACATCTTCACAAACTCAACAAAGGCACTAC
ATGAGACTTCACATTCCCCCAGCCCAATAGCTGACAAATTTTTGCAACGTTCCGCAATGCGAATTAACTC
TTCATCAAGAGGCCGCAACCCATTGGCACACACTACCAGTTCCACTAGTCTCGGGCAGGTCATGCCCACA
CGGCCAAGCACATCTTTGCTGACTGATCTCCCAAAGTAAAGATGCGTAGCAGGTATTTCATAACGAAAGA
ATGGGTCAAATTCCTCTTCGTATAAAAAAAAATACATCACTAGGTTGACTTTCGGTGAGTGTTTGATGAA
GGCATCCCAGCTGCTCTTCTGGATAGTGTGGAAGTGTGTCTGTCCCGGGTTCTCACTGACAACATCAATG
CGCAAATGTTCTAAGCGAACATGCTTTTCAGAAGACAGTGCGAGCAACAACTCATCACTTAGCAAATGGT
AGTTCAGGGCCAGTTCTCGTAAGCCATGACACTGGTCAGCCACACACAGAATGCCTGCTGGAGAGACGTG
AGGACAGCTGCTCATTTTCAACAGCTTGAGTGTGTCGCTGTTGTTGGCCACGAGGACTTTAAGGGATGGG
TCATCGACTGGGGTGTCGTCTATCTTAAGTGAGGACAGGGACTTGGAGTTTACAAACACAACTGTCAGTG
CAGAGATAAAGTGAGACTTTGGTAGATCCATAAAGCTTGG
