[The description below was written by a language model from this plasmid's Addgene catalogue record.]
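Description:
pfast bac-flag Fbxl3 is a baculovirus donor (transfer) plasmid built on the pFastBac HTa backbone and intended for producing recombinant protein in insect cells through the Bac-to-Bac style transposition system. It is propagated in standard E. coli as a high-copy plasmid under ampicillin selection. The record also lists gentamicin as a selectable marker. In pFastBac vectors, the gentamicin resistance gene generally lies within the transposable segment alongside the expression cassette, so that both move together into a bacmid in a suitable E. coli host and allow recombinant bacmids to be selected. No feature table is provided, so the exact layout of these elements in this plasmid cannot be confirmed from the record.

The payload is mouse Fbxl3, an F-box and leucine-rich repeat protein that acts as the substrate-recognition subunit of an SCF-type E3 ubiquitin ligase, carrying an N-terminal FLAG tag for detection and affinity purification. Expression is driven by the polyhedrin promoter, a very strong late baculoviral promoter active in infected insect cells, and the listed sequencing primer implies an SV40 polyadenylation signal downstream. The HTa backbone normally encodes an N-terminal His tag and protease site, but the record does not say whether these are retained. The cloning sites are also unrecorded. One inconsistency is that the insert is named Fbxl3, whereas the linked gene entry is the paralogue Fbxl21, so insert identity should be checked by sequence. The associated work concerns competing E3 ligases that control degradation of CRY proteins and circadian period, which suggests the plasmid was used to make recombinant FLAG-Fbxl3 for biochemical studies.
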