Addgene plasmid #51894: pfast bac-flag Fbxl3
Purpose: Backbone plasmid is pfastBacHTa from invitrogen
Depositing lab: Joseph Takahashi. Depositing organization: University of Texas Southwestern Medical Center. Publication: Competing E3 ubiquitin ligases govern circadian periodicity by degradation of CRY in nucleus and cytoplasm. Yoo SH, Mohawk JA, Siepka SM, Shan Y, Huh SK, Hong HK, Kornblum I, Kumar V, Koike N, Xu M, Nussbaum J, Liu X, Chen Z, Chen ZJ, Green CB, Takahashi JS. Cell. 2013 Feb 28;152(5):1091-105. doi: 10.1016/j.cell.2013.01.055. PubMed 23452855.
Backbone
  Vector backbone: pfastbac
  Selectable markers: Gentamicin
Growth in bacteria
  Bacterial resistance: Ampicillin, 100 μg/mL
  Growth temperature: 37°C
  Growth strain: DH5alpha
  Copy number: High Copy
Gene/Insert
  Gene/Insert name: Fbxl3
  Species: M. musculus (mouse)
  Entrez Gene: Fbxl21 (a.k.a. D630045D17Rik, FBL3B, FBXL3B, Psttm)
  Promoter: polyhedrin promoter
  Tag / fusion protein: FLAG (N terminal on insert)
  Cloning method: Restriction Enzyme; 5′ cloning site unknown (unknown if destroyed); 3′ cloning site unknown (unknown if destroyed)
  Sequencing primers: 5′ Polyhedrin forward; 3′ SV40pA-rev
Terms and licenses: Academic/Nonprofit Terms; Industry Terms: Not Available to Industry
How to cite: pfast bac-flag Fbxl3 was a gift from Joseph Takahashi (Addgene plasmid # 51894 ; http://n2t.net/addgene:51894 ; RRID:Addgene_51894)
